>Addgene plasmid #113772 | pATF4.1.0-gDNA | depositor full sequence | sequence record 214733 | Full Sequence
TAGAGCTAGAAATAGCAAGTTAAAATAAGGCTAGTCCGTTATCAACTTGAAAAAGTGGCACCGAGTCGGT
GCTTTTTTGTTTTAGAGCTAGAAATAGCAAGTTAAAATAAGGCTAGTCCGTTTTTAGCGCGTGCGCCAAT
TCTGCAGACAAATGGCTCTAGAGGTACCCGTTACATAACTTACGGTAAATGGCCCGCCTGGCTGACCGCC
CAACGACCCCCGCCCATTGACGTCAATAGTAACGCCAATAGGGACTTTCCATTGACGTCAATGGGTGGAG
TATTTACGGTAAACTGCCCACTTGGCAGTACATCAAGTGTATCATATGCCAAGTACGCCCCCTATTGACG
TCAATGACGGTAAATGGCCCGCCTGGCATTGTGCCCAGTACATGACCTTATGGGACTTTCCTACTTGGCA
GTACATCTACGTATTAGTCATCGCTATTACCATGGTCGAGGTGAGCCCCACGTTCTGCTTCACTCTCCCC
ATCTCCCCCCCCTCCCCACCCCCAATTTTGTATTTATTTATTTTTTAATTATTTTGTGCAGCGATGGGGG
CGGGGGGGGGGGGGGGGCGCGCGCCAGGCGGGGCGGGGCGGGGCGAGGGGCGGGGCGGGGCGAGGCGGAG
AGGTGCGGCGGCAGCCAATCAGAGCGGCGCGCTCCGAAAGTTTCCTTTTATGGCGAGGCGGCGGCGGCGG
CGGCCCTATAAAAAGCGAAGCGCGCGGCGGGCGGGAGTCGCTGCGACGCTGCCTTCGCCCCGTGCCCCGC
TCCGCCGCCGCCTCGCGCCGCCCGCCCCGGCTCTGACTGACCGCGTTACTCCCACAGGTGAGCGGGCGGG
ACGGCCCTTCTCCTCCGGGCTGTAATTAGCTGAGCAAGAGGTAAGGGTTTAAGGGATGGTTGGTTGGTGG
GGTATTAATGTTTAATTACCTGGAGCACCTGCCTGAAATCACTTTTTTTCAGGTTGGACCGGTGCCACCA
TGGACTATAAGGACCACGACGGAGACTACAAGGATCATGATATTGATTACAAAGACGATGACGATAAGAT
GGCCCCAAAGAAGAAGCGGAAGGTCGGTATCCACGGAGTCCCAGCAGCCGACAAGAAGTACAGCATCGGC
CTGGACATCGGCACCAACTCTGTGGGCTGGGCCGTGATCACCGACGAGTACAAGGTGCCCAGCAAGAAAT
TCAAGGTGCTGGGCAACACCGACCGGCACAGCATCAAGAAGAACCTGATCGGAGCCCTGCTGTTCGACAG
CGGCGAAACAGCCGAGGCCACCCGGCTGAAGAGAACCGCCAGAAGAAGATACACCAGACGGAAGAACCGG
ATCTGCTATCTGCAAGAGATCTTCAGCAACGAGATGGCCAAGGTGGACGACAGCTTCTTCCACAGACTGG
AAGAGTCCTTCCTGGTGGAAGAGGATAAGAAGCACGAGCGGCACCCCATCTTCGGCAACATCGTGGACGA
GGTGGCCTACCACGAGAAGTACCCCACCATCTACCACCTGAGAAAGAAACTGGTGGACAGCACCGACAAG
GCCGACCTGCGGCTGATCTATCTGGCCCTGGCCCACATGATCAAGTTCCGGGGCCACTTCCTGATCGAGG
GCGACCTGAACCCCGACAACAGCGACGTGGACAAGCTGTTCATCCAGCTGGTGCAGACCTACAACCAGCT
GTTCGAGGAAAACCCCATCAACGCCAGCGGCGTGGACGCCAAGGCCATCCTGTCTGCCAGACTGAGCAAG
AGCAGACGGCTGGAAAATCTGATCGCCCAGCTGCCCGGCGAGAAGAAGAATGGCCTGTTCGGAAACCTGA
TTGCCCTGAGCCTGGGCCTGACCCCCAACTTCAAGAGCAACTTCGACCTGGCCGAGGATGCCAAACTGCA
GCTGAGCAAGGACACCTACGACGACGACCTGGACAACCTGCTGGCCCAGATCGGCGACCAGTACGCCGAC
CTGTTTCTGGCCGCCAAGAACCTGTCCGACGCCATCCTGCTGAGCGACATCCTGAGAGTGAACACCGAGA
TCACCAAGGCCCCCCTGAGCGCCTCTATGATCAAGAGATACGACGAGCACCACCAGGACCTGACCCTGCT
GAAAGCTCTCGTGCGGCAGCAGCTGCCTGAGAAGTACAAAGAGATTTTCTTCGACCAGAGCAAGAACGGC
TACGCCGGCTACATTGACGGCGGAGCCAGCCAGGAAGAGTTCTACAAGTTCATCAAGCCCATCCTGGAAA
AGATGGACGGCACCGAGGAACTGCTCGTGAAGCTGAACAGAGAGGACCTGCTGCGGAAGCAGCGGACCTT
CGACAACGGCAGCATCCCCCACCAGATCCACCTGGGAGAGCTGCACGCCATTCTGCGGCGGCAGGAAGAT
TTTTACCCATTCCTGAAGGACAACCGGGAAAAGATCGAGAAGATCCTGACCTTCCGCATCCCCTACTACG
TGGGCCCTCTGGCCAGGGGAAACAGCAGATTCGCCTGGATGACCAGAAAGAGCGAGGAAACCATCACCCC
CTGGAACTTCGAGGAAGTGGTGGACAAGGGCGCTTCCGCCCAGAGCTTCATCGAGCGGATGACCAACTTC
GATAAGAACCTGCCCAACGAGAAGGTGCTGCCCAAGCACAGCCTGCTGTACGAGTACTTCACCGTGTATA
ACGAGCTGACCAAAGTGAAATACGTGACCGAGGGAATGAGAAAGCCCGCCTTCCTGAGCGGCGAGCAGAA
AAAGGCCATCGTGGACCTGCTGTTCAAGACCAACCGGAAAGTGACCGTGAAGCAGCTGAAAGAGGACTAC
TTCAAGAAAATCGAGTGCTTCGACTCCGTGGAAATCTCCGGCGTGGAAGATCGGTTCAACGCCTCCCTGG
GCACATACCACGATCTGCTGAAAATTATCAAGGACAAGGACTTCCTGGACAATGAGGAAAACGAGGACAT
TCTGGAAGATATCGTGCTGACCCTGACACTGTTTGAGGACAGAGAGATGATCGAGGAACGGCTGAAAACC
TATGCCCACCTGTTCGACGACAAAGTGATGAAGCAGCTGAAGCGGCGGAGATACACCGGCTGGGGCAGGC
TGAGCCGGAAGCTGATCAACGGCATCCGGGACAAGCAGTCCGGCAAGACAATCCTGGATTTCCTGAAGTC
CGACGGCTTCGCCAACAGAAACTTCATGCAGCTGATCCACGACGACAGCCTGACCTTTAAAGAGGACATC
CAGAAAGCCCAGGTGTCCGGCCAGGGCGATAGCCTGCACGAGCACATTGCCAATCTGGCCGGCAGCCCCG
CCATTAAGAAGGGCATCCTGCAGACAGTGAAGGTGGTGGACGAGCTCGTGAAAGTGATGGGCCGGCACAA
GCCCGAGAACATCGTGATCGAAATGGCCAGAGAGAACCAGACCACCCAGAAGGGACAGAAGAACAGCCGC
GAGAGAATGAAGCGGATCGAAGAGGGCATCAAAGAGCTGGGCAGCCAGATCCTGAAAGAACACCCCGTGG
AAAACACCCAGCTGCAGAACGAGAAGCTGTACCTGTACTACCTGCAGAATGGGCGGGATATGTACGTGGA
CCAGGAACTGGACATCAACCGGCTGTCCGACTACGATGTGGACCATATCGTGCCTCAGAGCTTTCTGAAG
GACGACTCCATCGACAACAAGGTGCTGACCAGAAGCGACAAGAACCGGGGCAAGAGCGACAACGTGCCCT
CCGAAGAGGTCGTGAAGAAGATGAAGAACTACTGGCGGCAGCTGCTGAACGCCAAGCTGATTACCCAGAG
AAAGTTCGACAATCTGACCAAGGCCGAGAGAGGCGGCCTGAGCGAACTGGATAAGGCCGGCTTCATCAAG
AGACAGCTGGTGGAAACCCGGCAGATCACAAAGCACGTGGCACAGATCCTGGACTCCCGGATGAACACTA
AGTACGACGAGAATGACAAGCTGATCCGGGAAGTGAAAGTGATCACCCTGAAGTCCAAGCTGGTGTCCGA
TTTCCGGAAGGATTTCCAGTTTTACAAAGTGCGCGAGATCAACAACTACCACCACGCCCACGACGCCTAC
CTGAACGCCGTCGTGGGAACCGCCCTGATCAAAAAGTACCCTAAGCTGGAAAGCGAGTTCGTGTACGGCG
ACTACAAGGTGTACGACGTGCGGAAGATGATCGCCAAGAGCGAGCAGGAAATCGGCAAGGCTACCGCCAA
GTACTTCTTCTACAGCAACATCATGAACTTTTTCAAGACCGAGATTACCCTGGCCAACGGCGAGATCCGG
AAGCGGCCTCTGATCGAGACAAACGGCGAAACCGGGGAGATCGTGTGGGATAAGGGCCGGGATTTTGCCA
CCGTGCGGAAAGTGCTGAGCATGCCCCAAGTGAATATCGTGAAAAAGACCGAGGTGCAGACAGGCGGCTT
CAGCAAAGAGTCTATCCTGCCCAAGAGGAACAGCGATAAGCTGATCGCCAGAAAGAAGGACTGGGACCCT
AAGAAGTACGGCGGCTTCGACAGCCCCACCGTGGCCTATTCTGTGCTGGTGGTGGCCAAAGTGGAAAAGG
GCAAGTCCAAGAAACTGAAGAGTGTGAAAGAGCTGCTGGGGATCACCATCATGGAAAGAAGCAGCTTCGA
GAAGAATCCCATCGACTTTCTGGAAGCCAAGGGCTACAAAGAAGTGAAAAAGGACCTGATCATCAAGCTG
CCTAAGTACTCCCTGTTCGAGCTGGAAAACGGCCGGAAGAGAATGCTGGCCTCTGCCGGCGAACTGCAGA
AGGGAAACGAACTGGCCCTGCCCTCCAAATATGTGAACTTCCTGTACCTGGCCAGCCACTATGAGAAGCT
GAAGGGCTCCCCCGAGGATAATGAGCAGAAACAGCTGTTTGTGGAACAGCACAAGCACTACCTGGACGAG
ATCATCGAGCAGATCAGCGAGTTCTCCAAGAGAGTGATCCTGGCCGACGCTAATCTGGACAAAGTGCTGT
CCGCCTACAACAAGCACCGGGATAAGCCCATCAGAGAGCAGGCCGAGAATATCATCCACCTGTTTACCCT
GACCAATCTGGGAGCCCCTGCCGCCTTCAAGTACTTTGACACCACCATCGACCGGAAGAGGTACACCAGC
ACCAAAGAGGTGCTGGACGCCACCCTGATCCACCAGAGCATCACCGGCCTGTACGAGACACGGATCGACC
TGTCTCAGCTGGGAGGCGACAAAAGGCCGGCGGCCACGAAAAAGGCCGGCCAGGCAAAAAAGAAAAAGTA
AGAATTCCTAGAGCTCGCTGATCAGCCTCGACTGTGCCTTCTAGTTGCCAGCCATCTGTTGTTTGCCCCT
CCCCCGTGCCTTCCTTGACCCTGGAAGGTGCCACTCCCACTGTCCTTTCCTAATAAAATGAGGAAATTGC
ATCGCATTGTCTGAGTAGGTGTCATTCTATTCTGGGGGGTGGGGTGGGGCAGGACAGCAAGGGGGAGGAT
TGGGAAGAGAATAGCAGGCATGCTGGGGAGCGGCCGCAGGAACCCCTAGTGATGGAGTTGGCCACTCCCT
CTCTGCGCGCTCGCTCGCTCACTGAGGCCGGGCGACCAAAGGTCGCCCGACGCCCGGGCTTTGCCCGGGC
GGCCTCAGTGAGCGAGCGAGCGCGCAGCTGCCTGCAGGGGCGCCTGATGCGGTATTTTCTCCTTACGCAT
CTGTGCGGTATTTCACACCGCATA
[142 nt withheld, positions 5695-5836]
C
[141 nt withheld, positions 5838-5978]
CCTTTGACGTTGGAGTCCACGTTCTTT
[37 nt withheld, positions 6006-6042]
ACCCTATCTCGGGCTATTCTTTTGATTTATAAGGGATTTTGCCGATTTCGGCCTATTGGTTAAAAAATGA
GCTGATTTAACAAAAATTTAACGCGAATTTTAACAAAATATTAACGTTTACAATTTTATGGTGCACTCTC
AGTACAATCTGCTCTGATGCCGCATAGTTAAGCCAGCCCCGACACCCGCCAACACCCGCTGACGCGCCCT
GACGGGCTTGTCTGCTCCCGGCATCCGCTTACAGACAAGCTGTGACCGTCTCCGGGAGCTGCATGTGTCA
GAGGTTTTCACCGTCATCACCGAAACGCGCGAGACGAAAGGGCCTCGTGATACGCCTATTTTTATAGGTT
AATGTCATGATAATAATGGTTTCTTAGACGTCAGGTGGCACTTTTCGGGGAAATGTGCGCGGAACCCCTA
TTTGTTTATTTTTCTAAATACATTCAAATATGTATCCGCTCATGAGACAATAACCCTGATAAATGCTTCA
ATAATATTGAAAAAGGAAGAGTATGAGTATTCAACATTTCCGTGTCGCCCTTATTCCCTTTTTTGCGGCA
TTTTGCCTTCCTGTTTTTGCTCACCCAGAAACGCTGGTGAAAGTAAAAGATGCTGAAGATCAGTTGGGTG
CACGAGTGGGTTACATCGAACTGGATCTCAACAGCGGTAAGATCCTTGAGAGTTTTCGCCCCGAAGAACG
TTTTCCAATGATGAGCACTTTTAAAGTTCTGCTATGTGGCGCGGTATTATCCCGTATTGACGCCGGGCAA
GAGCAACTCGGTCGCCGCATACACTATTCTCAGAATGACTTGGTTGAGTACTCACCAGTCACAGAAAAGC
ATCTTACGGATGGCATGACAGTAAGAGAATTATGCAGTGCTGCCATAACCATGAGTGATAACACTGCGGC
CAACTTACTTCTGACAACGATCGGAGGACCGAAGGAGCTAACCGCTTTTTTGCACAACATGGGGGATCAT
GTAACTCGCCTTGATCGTTGGGAACCGGAGCTGAATGAAGCCATACCAAACGACGAGCGTGACACCACGA
TGCCTGTAGCAATGGCAACAACGTTGCGCAAACTATTAACTGGCGAACTACTTACTCTAGCTTCCCGGCA
ACAATTAATAGACTGGATGGAGGCGGATAAAGTTGCAGGACCACTTCTGCGCTCGGCCCTTCCGGCTGGC
TGGTTTATTGCTGATAAATCTGGAGCCGGTGAGCGTGGAAGCCGCGGTATCATTGCAGCACTGGGGCCAG
ATGGTAAGCCCTCCCGTATCGTAGTTATCTACACGACGGGGAGTCAGGCAACTATGGATGAACGAAATAG
ACAGATCGCTGAGATAGGTGCCTCACTGATTAAGCATTGGTAACTGTCAGACCAAGTTTACTCATATATA
CTTTAGATTGATTTAAAACTTCATTTTTAATTTAAAAGGATCTAGGTGAAGATCCTTTTTGATAATCTCA
TGACCAAAATCCCTTAACGTGAGTTTTCGTTCCACTGAGCGTCAGACCCCGTAGAAAAGATCAAAGGATC
TTCTTGAGATCCTTTTTTTCTGCGCGTAATCTGCTGCTTGCAAACAAAAAAACCACCGCTACCAGCGGTG
GTTTGTTTGCCGGATCAAGAGCTACCAACTCTTTTTCCGAAGGTAACTGGCTTCAGCAGAGCGCAGATAC
CAAATACTGTCCTTCTAGTGTAGCCGTAGTTAGGCCACCACTTCAAGAACTCTGTAGCACCGCCTACATA
CCTCGCTCTGCTAATCCTGTTACCAGTGGCTGCTGCCAGTGGCGATAAGTCGTGTCTTACCGGGTTGGAC
TCAAGACGATAGTTACCGGATAAGGCGCAGCGGTCGGGCTGAACGGGGGGTTCGTGCACACAGCCCAGCT
TGGAGCGAACGACCTACACCGAACTGAGATACCTACAGCGTGAGCTATGAGAAAGCGCCACGCTTCCCGA
AGGGAGAAAGGCGGACAGGTATCCGGTAAGCGGCAGGGTCGGAACAGGAGAGCGCACGAGGGAGCTTCCA
GGGGGAAACGCCTGGTATCTTTATAGTCCTGTCGGGTTTCGCCACCTCTGACTTGAGCGTCGATTTTTGT
GATGCTCGTCAGGGGGGCGGAGCCTATGGAAAAACGCCAGCAACGCGGCCTTTTTACGGTTCCTGGCCTT
TTGCTGGCCTTTTGCTCACATGTGAGGGCCTATTTCCCATGATTCCTTCATATTTGCATATACGATACAA
GGCTGTTAGAGAGATAATTGGAATTAATTTGACTGTAAACACAAAGATATTAGTACAAAATACGTGACGT
AGAAAGTAATAATTTCTTGGGTAGTTTGCAGTTTTAAAATTATGTTTTAAAATGGACTATCATATGCTTA
CCGTAACTTGAAAGTATTTCGATTTCTTGGCTTTATATATCTTGTGGAAAGGACGAAACACCTCCCCTAG
TTGAGGATAGTCGTTT
Features (pLannotate 1.2.2; 18 found; start..end, strand, type, name):
     79..122     +  misc_RNA       gRNA scaffold (fragment): guide RNA scaffold for the Streptococcus pyogenes CRISPR/Cas9 system
    169..454     +  enhancer       CMV enhancer: human cytomegalovirus immediate early enhancer; contains an 18-bp deletion relative to the standard CMV enhancer
    456..733     +  promoter       chicken β-actin promoter: No description available
    734..962     +  intron         hybrid intron: hybrid between chicken β-actin (CBA) and minute virus of mice (MMV) introns (Gray et al., 2011)
   1100..2701    +  CDS            Cas9(N): N-terminal portion of Streptococcus pyogenes Cas9 (Zetsche et al., 2015)
   2702..5200    +  CDS            Cas9(C): C-terminal portion of Streptococcus pyogenes Cas9 (Zetsche et al., 2015)
   5201..5248    +  CDS            nucleoplasmin NLS: bipartite nuclear localization signal from nucleoplasmin
   5282..5393    +  polyA_signal   bGH poly(A) signal: bovine growth hormone polyadenylation signal
   5498..5638    +  repeat_region  AAV2 ITR: inverted terminal repeat of adeno-associated virus serotype 2 inverted
   5643..5694    -  misc_feature   bom (fragment): basis of mobility region from pBR322
   5713..6093    +  rep_origin     M13 ori (sequence partly withheld): M13 bacteriophage origin of replication; arrow indicates direction of (+) strand synthesis
   6169..6218    -  misc_feature   bom (fragment): basis of mobility region from pBR322
   6320..6355    -  CDS            rop (fragment): Rop protein, which maintains plasmids at low copy number; rop
   6450..6554    +  promoter       AmpR promoter: bla
   6555..7415    +  CDS            AmpR: β-lactamase; bla; confers resistance to ampicillin, carbenicillin, and related antibiotics
   7586..8174    +  rep_origin     ori: high-copy-number ColE1/pMB1/pBR322/pUC origin of replication
   8236..8476    +  promoter       U6 promoter: RNA polymerase III promoter for human U6 snRNA
   8505..72      +  misc_RNA       gRNA scaffold (across the origin): guide RNA scaffold for the Streptococcus pyogenes CRISPR/Cas9 system
