>Addgene plasmid #113772 | pATF4.1.0-gDNA | addgene full sequence | sequence record 230558 | Addgene NGS Result
TAGAGCTAGAAATAGCAAGTTAAAATAAGGCTAGTCCGTTATCAACTTGAAAAAGTGGCACCGAGTCGGT
GCTTTTTTGTTTTAGAGCTAGAAATAGCAAGTTAAAATAAGGCTAGTCCGTTTTTAGCGCGTGCGCCAAT
TCTGCAGACAAATGGCTCTAGAGGTACCCGTTACATAACTTACGGTAAATGGCCCGCCTGGCTGACCGCC
CAACGACCCCCGCCCATTGACGTCAATAGTAACGCCAATAGGGACTTTCCATTGACGTCAATGGGTGGAG
TATTTACGGTAAACTGCCCACTTGGCAGTACATCAAGTGTATCATATGCCAAGTACGCCCCCTATTGACG
TCAATGACGGTAAATGGCCCGCCTGGCATTGTGCCCAGTACATGACCTTATGGGACTTTCCTACTTGGCA
GTACATCTACGTATTAGTCATCGCTATTACCATGGTCGAGGTGAGCCCCACGTTCTGCTTCACTCTCCCC
ATCTCCCCCCCCTCCCCACCCCCAATTTTGTATTTATTTATTTTTTAATTATTTTGTGCAGCGATGGGGG
CGGGGGGGGGGGGAGGTGCGGCGGCAGCCAATCAGAGCGGCGCGCTCCGAAAGTTTCCTTTTATGGCGAG
GCGGCGGCGGCGGCGGCCCTATAAAAAGCGAAGCGCGCGGCGGGCGGGAGTCGCTGCGCGCTGCCTTCGC
CCCGTGCCCCGCTCCGCCGCCGCCTCGCGCCGCCCGCCCCGGCTCTGACTGACCGCGTTACTCCCACAGG
TGAGCGGGCGGGACGGCCCTTCTCCTCCGGGCTGTAATTAGCTGAGCAAGAGGTAAGGGTTTAAGGGATG
GTTGGTTGGTGGGGTATTAATGTTTAATTACCTGGAGCACCTGCCTGAAATCACTTTTTTTCAGGTTGGA
CCGGTGCCACCATGGACTATAAGGACCACGACGGAGACTACAAGGATCATGATATTGATTACAAAGACGA
TGACGATAAGATGGCCCCAAAGAAGAAGCGGAAGGTCGGTATCCACGGAGTCCCAGCAGCCGACAAGAAG
TACAGCATCGGCCTGGACATCGGCACCAACTCTGTGGGCTGGGCCGTGATCACCGACGAGTACAAGGTGC
CCAGCAAGAAATTCAAGGTGCTGGGCAACACCGACCGGCACAGCATCAAGAAGAACCTGATCGGAGCCCT
GCTGTTCGACAGCGGCGAAACAGCCGAGGCCACCCGGCTGAAGAGAACCGCCAGAAGAAGATACACCAGA
CGGAAGAACCGGATCTGCTATCTGCAAGAGATCTTCAGCAACGAGATGGCCAAGGTGGACGACAGCTTCT
TCCACAGACTGGAAGAGTCCTTCCTGGTGGAAGAGGATAAGAAGCACGAGCGGCACCCCATCTTCGGCAA
CATCGTGGACGAGGTGGCCTACCACGAGAAGTACCCCACCATCTACCACCTGAGAAAGAAACTGGTGGAC
AGCACCGACAAGGCCGACCTGCGGCTGATCTATCTGGCCCTGGCCCACATGATCAAGTTCCGGGGCCACT
TCCTGATCGAGGGCGACCTGAACCCCGACAACAGCGACGTGGACAAGCTGTTCATCCAGCTGGTGCAGAC
CTACAACCAGCTGTTCGAGGAAAACCCCATCAACGCCAGCGGCGTGGACGCCAAGGCCATCCTGTCTGCC
AGACTGAGCAAGAGCAGACGGCTGGAAAATCTGATCGCCCAGCTGCCCGGCGAGAAGAAGAATGGCCTGT
TCGGAAACCTGATTGCCCTGAGCCTGGGCCTGACCCCCAACTTCAAGAGCAACTTCGACCTGGCCGAGGA
TGCCAAACTGCAGCTGAGCAAGGACACCTACGACGACGACCTGGACAACCTGCTGGCCCAGATCGGCGAC
CAGTACGCCGACCTGTTTCTGGCCGCCAAGAACCTGTCCGACGCCATCCTGCTGAGCGACATCCTGAGAG
TGAACACCGAGATCACCAAGGCCCCCCTGAGCGCCTCTATGATCAAGAGATACGACGAGCACCACCAGGA
CCTGACCCTGCTGAAAGCTCTCGTGCGGCAGCAGCTGCCTGAGAAGTACAAAGAGATTTTCTTCGACCAG
AGCAAGAACGGCTACGCCGGCTACATTGACGGCGGAGCCAGCCAGGAAGAGTTCTACAAGTTCATCAAGC
CCATCCTGGAAAAGATGGACGGCACCGAGGAACTGCTCGTGAAGCTGAACAGAGAGGACCTGCTGCGGAA
GCAGCGGACCTTCGACAACGGCAGCATCCCCCACCAGATCCACCTGGGAGAGCTGCACGCCATTCTGCGG
CGGCAGGAAGATTTTTACCCATTCCTGAAGGACAACCGGGAAAAGATCGAGAAGATCCTGACCTTCCGCA
TCCCCTACTACGTGGGCCCTCTGGCCAGGGGAAACAGCAGATTCGCCTGGATGACCAGAAAGAGCGAGGA
AACCATCACCCCCTGGAACTTCGAGGAAGTGGTGGACAAGGGCGCTTCCGCCCAGAGCTTCATCGAGCGG
ATGACCAACTTCGATAAGAACCTGCCCAACGAGAAGGTGCTGCCCAAGCACAGCCTGCTGTACGAGTACT
TCACCGTGTATAACGAGCTGACCAAAGTGAAATACGTGACCGAGGGAATGAGAAAGCCCGCCTTCCTGAG
CGGCGAGCAGAAAAAGGCCATCGTGGACCTGCTGTTCAAGACCAACCGGAAAGTGACCGTGAAGCAGCTG
AAAGAGGACTACTTCAAGAAAATCGAGTGCTTCGACTCCGTGGAAATCTCCGGCGTGGAAGATCGGTTCA
ACGCCTCCCTGGGCACATACCACGATCTGCTGAAAATTATCAAGGACAAGGACTTCCTGGACAATGAGGA
AAACGAGGACATTCTGGAAGATATCGTGCTGACCCTGACACTGTTTGAGGACAGAGAGATGATCGAGGAA
CGGCTGAAAACCTATGCCCACCTGTTCGACGACAAAGTGATGAAGCAGCTGAAGCGGCGGAGATACACCG
GCTGGGGCAGGCTGAGCCGGAAGCTGATCAACGGCATCCGGGACAAGCAGTCCGGCAAGACAATCCTGGA
TTTCCTGAAGTCCGACGGCTTCGCCAACAGAAACTTCATGCAGCTGATCCACGACGACAGCCTGACCTTT
AAAGAGGACATCCAGAAAGCCCAGGTGTCCGGCCAGGGCGATAGCCTGCACGAGCACATTGCCAATCTGG
CCGGCAGCCCCGCCATTAAGAAGGGCATCCTGCAGACAGTGAAGGTGGTGGACGAGCTCGTGAAAGTGAT
GGGCCGGCACAAGCCCGAGAACATCGTGATCGAAATGGCCAGAGAGAACCAGACCACCCAGAAGGGACAG
AAGAACAGCCGCGAGAGAATGAAGCGGATCGAAGAGGGCATCAAAGAGCTGGGCAGCCAGATCCTGAAAG
AACACCCCGTGGAAAACACCCAGCTGCAGAACGAGAAGCTGTACCTGTACTACCTGCAGAATGGGCGGGA
TATGTACGTGGACCAGGAACTGGACATCAACCGGCTGTCCGACTACGATGTGGACCATATCGTGCCTCAG
AGCTTTCTGAAGGACGACTCCATCGACAACAAGGTGCTGACCAGAAGCGACAAGAACCGGGGCAAGAGCG
ACAACGTGCCCTCCGAAGAGGTCGTGAAGAAGATGAAGAACTACTGGCGGCAGCTGCTGAACGCCAAGCT
GATTACCCAGAGAAAGTTCGACAATCTGACCAAGGCCGAGAGAGGCGGCCTGAGCGAACTGGATAAGGCC
GGCTTCATCAAGAGACAGCTGGTGGAAACCCGGCAGATCACAAAGCACGTGGCACAGATCCTGGACTCCC
GGATGAACACTAAGTACGACGAGAATGACAAGCTGATCCGGGAAGTGAAAGTGATCACCCTGAAGTCCAA
GCTGGTGTCCGATTTCCGGAAGGATTTCCAGTTTTACAAAGTGCGCGAGATCAACAACTACCACCACGCC
CACGACGCCTACCTGAACGCCGTCGTGGGAACCGCCCTGATCAAAAAGTACCCTAAGCTGGAAAGCGAGT
TCGTGTACGGCGACTACAAGGTGTACGACGTGCGGAAGATGATCGCCAAGAGCGAGCAGGAAATCGGCAA
GGCTACCGCCAAGTACTTCTTCTACAGCAACATCATGAACTTTTTCAAGACCGAGATTACCCTGGCCAAC
GGCGAGATCCGGAAGCGGCCTCTGATCGAGACAAACGGCGAAACCGGGGAGATCGTGTGGGATAAGGGCC
GGGATTTTGCCACCGTGCGGAAAGTGCTGAGCATGCCCCAAGTGAATATCGTGAAAAAGACCGAGGTGCA
GACAGGCGGCTTCAGCAAAGAGTCTATCCTGCCCAAGAGGAACAGCGATAAGCTGATCGCCAGAAAGAAG
GACTGGGACCCTAAGAAGTACGGCGGCTTCGACAGCCCCACCGTGGCCTATTCTGTGCTGGTGGTGGCCA
AAGTGGAAAAGGGCAAGTCCAAGAAACTGAAGAGTGTGAAAGAGCTGCTGGGGATCACCATCATGGAAAG
AAGCAGCTTCGAGAAGAATCCCATCGACTTTCTGGAAGCCAAGGGCTACAAAGAAGTGAAAAAGGACCTG
ATCATCAAGCTGCCTAAGTACTCCCTGTTCGAGCTGGAAAACGGCCGGAAGAGAATGCTGGCCTCTGCCG
GCGAACTGCAGAAGGGAAACGAACTGGCCCTGCCCTCCAAATATGTGAACTTCCTGTACCTGGCCAGCCA
CTATGAGAAGCTGAAGGGCTCCCCCGAGGATAATGAGCAGAAACAGCTGTTTGTGGAACAGCACAAGCAC
TACCTGGACGAGATCATCGAGCAGATCAGCGAGTTCTCCAAGAGAGTGATCCTGGCCGACGCTAATCTGG
ACAAAGTGCTGTCCGCCTACAACAAGCACCGGGATAAGCCCATCAGAGAGCAGGCCGAGAATATCATCCA
CCTGTTTACCCTGACCAATCTGGGAGCCCCTGCCGCCTTCAAGTACTTTGACACCACCATCGACCGGAAG
AGGTACACCAGCACCAAAGAGGTGCTGGACGCCACCCTGATCCACCAGAGCATCACCGGCCTGTACGAGA
CACGGATCGACCTGTCTCAGCTGGGAGGCGACAAAAGGCCGGCGGCCACGAAAAAGGCCGGCCAGGCAAA
AAAGAAAAAGTAAGAATTCCTAGAGCTCGCTGATCAGCCTCGACTGTGCCTTCTAGTTGCCAGCCATCTG
TTGTTTGCCCCTCCCCCGTGCCTTCCTTGACCCTGGAAGGTGCCACTCCCACTGTCCTTTCCTAATAAAA
TGAGGAAATTGCATCGCATTGTCTGAGTAGGTGTCATTCTATTCTGGGGGGTGGGGTGGGGCAGGACAGC
AAGGGGGAGGATTGGGAAGAGAATAGCAGGCATGCTGGGGAGCGGCCGCAGGAACCCCTAGTGATGGAGT
TGGCCACTCCCTCTCTGCGCGCTCGCTCGCTCACTGAGGCCGGGCGACCAAAGGTCGCCCGACGCCCGGG
CTTTGCCCGGGCGGCCTCAGTGAGCGAGCGAGCGCGCAGCTGCCTGCAGGGGCGCCTGATGCGGTATTTT
CTCCTTACGCATCTGTGCGGTATTTCACACCGCATA
[95 nt withheld, positions 5637-5731]
T
[46 nt withheld, positions 5733-5778]
C
[141 nt withheld, positions 5780-5920]
CCTTTGACGTTGGAGTCCACGTTCTTT
[37 nt withheld, positions 5948-5984]
ACTCTATCTCGGGCTATTCTTTTGATTTATAAGGGATTTTGCCGATTTCGGTCTATTGGTTAAAAAATGA
GCTGATTTAACAAAAATTTAACGCGAATTTTAACAAAATATTAACGTTTACAATTTTATGGTGCACTCTC
AGTACAATCTGCTCTGATGCCGCATAGTTAAGCCAGCCCCGACACCCGCCAACACCCGCTGACGCGCCCT
GACGGGCTTGTCTGCTCCCGGCATCCGCTTACAGACAAGCTGTGACCGTCTCCGGGAGCTGCATGTGTCA
GAGGTTTTCACCGTCATCACCGAAACGCGCGAGACGAAAGGGCCTCGTGATACGCCTATTTTTATAGGTT
AATGTCATGATAATAATGGTTTCTTAGACGTCAGGTGGCACTTTTCGGGGAAATGTGCGCGGAACCCCTA
TTTGTTTATTTTTCTAAATACATTCAAATATGTATCCGCTCATGAGACAATAACCCTGATAAATGCTTCA
ATAATATTGAAAAAGGAAGAGTATGAGTATTCAACATTTCCGTGTCGCCCTTATTCCCTTTTTTGCGGCA
TTTTGCCTTCCTGTTTTTGCTCACCCAGAAACGCTGGTGAAAGTAAAAGATGCTGAAGATCAGTTGGGTG
CACGAGTGGGTTACATCGAACTGGATCTCAACAGCGGTAAGATCCTTGAGAGTTTTCGCCCCGAAGAACG
TTTTCCAATGATGAGCACTTTTAAAGTTCTGCTATGTGGCGCGGTATTATCCCGTATTGACGCCGGGCAA
GAGCAACTCGGTCGCCGCATACACTATTCTCAGAATGACTTGGTTGAGTACTCACCAGTCACAGAAAAGC
ATCTTACGGATGGCATGACAGTAAGAGAATTATGCAGTGCTGCCATAACCATGAGTGATAACACTGCGGC
CAACTTACTTCTGACAACGATCGGAGGACCGAAGGAGCTAACCGCTTTTTTGCACAACATGGGGGATCAT
GTAACTCGCCTTGATCGTTGGGAACCGGAGCTGAATGAAGCCATACCAAACGACGAGCGTGACACCACGA
TGCCTGTAGCAATGGCAACAACGTTGCGCAAACTATTAACTGGCGAACTACTTACTCTAGCTTCCCGGCA
ACAATTAATAGACTGGATGGAGGCGGATAAAGTTGCAGGACCACTTCTGCGCTCGGCCCTTCCGGCTGGC
TGGTTTATTGCTGATAAATCTGGAGCCGGTGAGCGTGGAAGCCGCGGTATCATTGCAGCACTGGGGCCAG
ATGGTAAGCCCTCCCGTATCGTAGTTATCTACACGACGGGGAGTCAGGCAACTATGGATGAACGAAATAG
ACAGATCGCTGAGATAGGTGCCTCACTGATTAAGCATTGGTAACTGTCAGACCAAGTTTACTCATATATA
CTTTAGATTGATTTAAAACTTCATTTTTAATTTAAAAGGATCTAGGTGAAGATCCTTTTTGATAATCTCA
TGACCAAAATCCCTTAACGTGAGTTTTCGTTCCACTGAGCGTCAGACCCCGTAGAAAAGATCAAAGGATC
TTCTTGAGATCCTTTTTTTCTGCGCGTAATCTGCTGCTTGCAAACAAAAAAACCACCGCTACCAGCGGTG
GTTTGTTTGCCGGATCAAGAGCTACCAACTCTTTTTCCGAAGGTAACTGGCTTCAGCAGAGCGCAGATAC
CAAATACTGTTCTTCTAGTGTAGCCGTAGTTAGGCCACCACTTCAAGAACTCTGTAGCACCGCCTACATA
CCTCGCTCTGCTAATCCTGTTACCAGTGGCTGCTGCCAGTGGCGATAAGTCGTGTCTTACCGGGTTGGAC
TCAAGACGATAGTTACCGGATAAGGCGCAGCGGTCGGGCTGAACGGGGGGTTCGTGCACACAGCCCAGCT
TGGAGCGAACGACCTACACCGAACTGAGATACCTACAGCGTGAGCTATGAGAAAGCGCCACGCTTCCCGA
AGGGAGAAAGGCGGACAGGTATCCGGTAAGCGGCAGGGTCGGAACAGGAGAGCGCACGAGGGAGCTTCCA
GGGGGAAACGCCTGGTATCTTTATAGTCCTGTCGGGTTTCGCCACCTCTGACTTGAGCGTCGATTTTTGT
GATGCTCGTCAGGGGGGCGGAGCCTATGGAAAAACGCCAGCAACGCGGCCTTTTTACGGTTCCTGGCCTT
TTGCTGGCCTTTTGCTCACATGTGAGGGCCTATTTCCCATGATTCCTTCATATTTGCATATACGATACAA
GGCTGTTAGAGAGATAATTGGAATTAATTTGACTGTAAACACAAAGATATTAGTACAAAATACGTGACGT
AGAAAGTAATAATTTCTTGGGTAGTTTGCAGTTTTAAAATTATGTTTTAAAATGGACTATCATATGCTTA
CCGTAACTTGAAAGTATTTCGATTTCTTGGCTTTATATATCTTGTGGAAAGGACGAAACACCGTCCCCTA
GTTGAGGATAGTCGTTT
Features (pLannotate 1.2.2; 19 found; start..end, strand, type, name):
     79..122     +  misc_RNA       gRNA scaffold (fragment): guide RNA scaffold for the Streptococcus pyogenes CRISPR/Cas9 system
    169..454     +  enhancer       CMV enhancer: human cytomegalovirus immediate early enhancer; contains an 18-bp deletion relative to the standard CMV enhancer
    456..573     +  promoter       chicken β-actin promoter (fragment): contains a 21-bp deletion relative to the standard chicken β-actin promoter
    573..676     +  promoter       chicken β-actin promoter (fragment): contains a 21-bp deletion relative to the standard chicken β-actin promoter
    677..904     +  intron         hybrid intron: hybrid between chicken β-actin (CBA) and minute virus of mice (MMV) introns (Gray et al., 2011)
   1042..2643    +  CDS            Cas9(N): N-terminal portion of Streptococcus pyogenes Cas9 (Zetsche et al., 2015)
   2644..5142    +  CDS            Cas9(C): C-terminal portion of Streptococcus pyogenes Cas9 (Zetsche et al., 2015)
   5143..5190    +  CDS            nucleoplasmin NLS: bipartite nuclear localization signal from nucleoplasmin
   5224..5335    +  polyA_signal   bGH poly(A) signal: bovine growth hormone polyadenylation signal
   5440..5580    +  repeat_region  AAV2 ITR: inverted terminal repeat of adeno-associated virus serotype 2 inverted
   5585..5636    -  misc_feature   bom (fragment): basis of mobility region from pBR322
   5655..6110    +  rep_origin     f1 ori (sequence partly withheld): f1 bacteriophage origin of replication; arrow indicates direction of (+) strand synthesis
   6111..6160    -  misc_feature   bom (fragment): basis of mobility region from pBR322
   6262..6297    -  CDS            rop (fragment): Rop protein, which maintains plasmids at low copy number; rop
   6392..6496    +  promoter       AmpR promoter: bla
   6497..7357    +  CDS            AmpR: β-lactamase; bla; confers resistance to ampicillin, carbenicillin, and related antibiotics
   7528..8116    +  rep_origin     ori: high-copy-number ColE1/pMB1/pBR322/pUC origin of replication
   8178..8418    +  promoter       U6 promoter: RNA polymerase III promoter for human U6 snRNA
   8448..72      +  misc_RNA       gRNA scaffold (across the origin): guide RNA scaffold for the Streptococcus pyogenes CRISPR/Cas9 system
