[The description below was written by a language model from this plasmid's Addgene catalogue record and pLannotate feature annotations shown in this document.]
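Description:
pATF4.1.0-gDNA is a mammalian CRISPR expression plasmid built on the pX330 backbone that delivers both Streptococcus pyogenes Cas9 and a single guide RNA directed against the human transcription factor gene ATF4 (also known as CREB-2). It is maintained in E. coli as a high-copy plasmid through a ColE1/pUC-type origin and selected with ampicillin via the β-lactamase gene. A filamentous phage origin (called f1 or M13 depending on the record), short pBR322 bom and rop remnants, and a single AAV2 inverted terminal repeat are also annotated as backbone leftovers. No mammalian selection marker or reporter is annotated.

The plasmid carries two expression units. A human U6 RNA polymerase III promoter drives the guide RNA, in which the 20-nucleotide ATF4 targeting sequence was inserted between BbsI sites (destroyed by cloning) immediately upstream of the S. pyogenes gRNA scaffold. The depositor notes that the PAM listed with the target is not present in the plasmid. The second unit uses a hybrid promoter made of the CMV enhancer, the chicken β-actin promoter and a hybrid CBA/MVM intron to express Cas9. The annotation tool splits Cas9 into N- and C-terminal portions, but these are contiguous. The coding sequence ends in a nucleoplasmin bipartite nuclear localization signal and is followed by a bovine growth hormone polyadenylation signal.

Two sequence records are available, a depositor sequence of 8,508 nt and a repository sequencing result of 8,451 nt. They share the same feature layout and differ mainly in the chicken β-actin promoter, which appears fragmented and shorter in the sequenced version. The depositor indicates use together with the companion plasmid pATF4-donor, which implies Cas9 cleavage at the ATF4 locus to promote donor-templated editing, although the record does not describe the intended modification.
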