Addgene plasmid #113772: pATF4.1.0-gDNA
Purpose: CRISPR plasmid for expression of Cas9 and gRNA targeting human transcription factor ATF4
Depositing lab: Kevin White. Depositing organization: University of Chicago.
Backbone
  Vector backbone: pX330
  Backbone manufacturer: Zhang lab (Addgene plasmid ID: 42230)
  Vector type: Mammalian Expression, CRISPR
Growth in bacteria
  Bacterial resistance: Ampicillin, 100 μg/mL
  Growth temperature: 37°C
  Growth strain: DH5alpha
  Copy number: High Copy
Gene/Insert
  Gene/Insert name: ATF4
  gRNA/shRNA sequence: TCCCCTAGTTGAGGATAGTC AGG
  Species: H. sapiens (human)
  Entrez Gene: ATF4 (a.k.a. CREB-2, CREB2, TAXREB67, TXREB)
  Cloning method: Restriction Enzyme; 5′ cloning site BbsI (destroyed during cloning); 3′ cloning site BbsI (destroyed during cloning)
  Sequencing primers: 5′ hU6-F (5'-GAGGGCCTATTTCCCATGATT-3')
Terms and licenses: Academic/Nonprofit Terms; Industry Terms: Not Available to Industry
Depositor comments: gRNA sequence listed includes 20 nucleotide target sequence, followed by the uncloned PAM sequence. The PAM sequence is not present in the plasmid. Use with plasmid pATF4-donor
How to cite: pATF4.1.0-gDNA was a gift from Kevin White (Addgene plasmid # 113772 ; http://n2t.net/addgene:113772 ; RRID:Addgene_113772)
